Addgene plasmid #131389: pDA083
Purpose: eGFP expression
Depositing lab: Kathleen Burns. Depositing organization: Johns Hopkins University and School of Medicine. Publication: Cell fitness screens reveal a conflict between LINE-1 retrotransposition and DNA replication. Ardeljan D, Steranka JP, Liu C, Li Z, Taylor MS, Payer LM, Gorbounov M, Sarnecki JS, Deshpande V, Hruban RH, Boeke JD, Fenyo D, Wu PH, Smogorzewska A, Holland AJ, Burns KH. Nat Struct Mol Biol. 2020 Feb;27(2):168-178. doi: 10.1038/s41594-020-0372-1. Epub 2020 Feb 10. PubMed 32042151.
Backbone
  Vector backbone: pCEP4
  Modifications to backbone: Hygromycin replaced with Neomycin
  Vector type: Mammalian Expression
  Selectable markers: Neomycin (select with G418)
Growth in bacteria
  Bacterial resistance: Ampicillin, 100 μg/mL
  Growth temperature: 37°C
  Growth strain: DH5alpha
  Copy number: Unknown
Gene/Insert
  Gene/Insert name: eGFP
Terms and licenses: Academic/Nonprofit Terms; Industry Terms: Not Available to Industry
How to cite: pDA083 was a gift from Kathleen Burns (Addgene plasmid # 131389 ; http://n2t.net/addgene:131389 ; RRID:Addgene_131389)
