[The description below was written by a language model from this plasmid's Addgene catalogue record and pLannotate feature annotations shown in this document.]
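Description:
pDA083 is a mammalian expression plasmid built on the episomal pCEP4 backbone and designed for constitutive eGFP expression. The payload is a simple cassette in which the human cytomegalovirus immediate-early enhancer and promoter drive the EGFP coding sequence, followed by a remnant of the multiple cloning site and an SV40 polyadenylation signal. No tags, fusion partners or recombinase sites are annotated.

The backbone carries the Epstein-Barr virus oriP origin together with the EBNA1 gene. These allow the plasmid to replicate and be retained as an extrachromosomal episome in permissive primate cells rather than requiring integration. According to the record, the hygromycin marker of pCEP4 was replaced with neomycin resistance. The feature table accordingly shows a neo (nptII) coding sequence flanked by an HSV thymidine kinase promoter and TK poly(A) signal, permitting G418 selection of transfected cells. In E. coli the plasmid is maintained by a ColE1/pUC-type origin and selected with ampicillin through the bla gene. The many short hits to herpesvirus genes, tetracycline resistance, rop and SV40 large T antigen are fragments, most likely sequence flanking the functional viral and bacterial elements rather than expressed parts.

Two sequence records are annotated. The 10,688 nt long-read assembly shows intact oriP and EBNA1. The shorter 10,004 nt record reports both as fragments, with EBNA1 split in two, and the record does not explain the discrepancy. The rest of the layout is essentially the same in both. Beyond "eGFP expression" the record gives no specific use. The associated publication concerns cell fitness screens and LINE-1 retrotransposition, so a role as a fluorescent control is plausible but unstated.
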