Features (pLannotate 1.2.2; 23 found; start..end, strand, type, name):
      1..380     +  enhancer       CMV enhancer: human cytomegalovirus immediate early enhancer
    382..581     +  promoter       CMV promoter: human cytomegalovirus (CMV) immediate early promoter
    649..1365    +  CDS            EGFP: EGFP is a basic (constitutively fluorescent) green fluorescent protein published in 1996, derived from Aequorea victoria. It is reported to be a rapidly-maturing weak dimer with moderate acid sensitivity.
   1366..1398    +  misc_feature   MCS (fragment): multiple cloning site
   1412..1546    -  polyA_signal   SV40 poly(A) signal: SV40 polyadenylation signal
   1569..1652    -  CDS            large T antigen (fragment): large T antigen from SV40 (simian virus 40)
   1655..1695    +  CDS            rop (fragment): Rop protein, which maintains plasmids at low copy number; rop
   1807..1825    -  misc_feature   MCS (fragment): pUC18/19 multiple cloning site
   2271..4060    -  rep_origin     oriP: Epstein-Barr virus oriP replication origin (Yates et al., 2000)
   4061..4279    -  CDS            gL (fragment): GL_EBVB9 - Experimental evidence at protein level: Swiss-Prot protein existence level 1. The heterodimer glycoprotein H-glycoprotein L is required for the fusion of viral and plasma membranes leading to virus entry into the host cell. Acts as a functional inhibitor of gH and maintains gH in an inhibited form. Upon binding to host integrins, gL dissociates from gH leading to activation of the viral fusion glycoproteins gB and gH. Fusion of EBV with B-lymphocytes requires the additional receptor- binding protein gp42, which forms a complex with gH/gL. The heterodimer gH/gL targets also host EPHA
   4362..6287    -  CDS            EBNA1: Epstein-Barr nuclear antigen 1, also known as EBNA-1 crucial for latent viral infection, and for episomal amplification of vectors containing the oriP origin (Okita et al., 2013)
   6325..6669    -  CDS            BRRF2_EBVB9 (fragment): Protein inferred from homology: Swiss-Prot protein existence level 3. From Epstein-Barr virus (strain B95-8) (HHV-4) (Human herpesvirus 4).
   6672..6695    -  promoter       tet promoter (fragment): E. coli promoter for tetracycline efflux protein gene
   6808..6912    +  promoter       AmpR promoter: bla
   6913..7773    +  CDS            AmpR: β-lactamase; bla; confers resistance to ampicillin, carbenicillin, and related antibiotics
   7944..8532    +  rep_origin     ori: high-copy-number ColE1/pMB1/pBR322/pUC origin of replication
   8578..8736    -  CDS            TcR (fragment): tetracycline efflux protein; tet; confers resistance to tetracycline
   8857..9057    -  CDS            MDV035 (fragment): UL24_GAHVM - Protein inferred from homology: Swiss-Prot protein existence level 3. May play a role in the dispersal of host nucleolin from the nucleolus throughout the nucleus leading to a decrease in ribosome biogenesis. From Gallid herpesvirus 2 (strain Chicken/Md5/ATCC VR-987) (GaHV-2) (Marek's disease herpesvirus type 1).
   9046..9108    +  promoter       Mini-TK promoter: minimal herpes simplex virus (HSV) thymidine kinase promoter
   9151..9942    +  CDS            neo: KKA2_KLEPN - Also known as kan, nptII. Experimental evidence at protein level: Swiss-Prot protein existence level 1. Resistance to kanamycin, neomycin, paromomycin, ribostamycin, butirosin and gentamicin B. From Klebsiella pneumoniae.
   9987..10035   +  polyA_signal   HSV TK poly(A) signal: herpes simplex virus thymidine kinase polyadenylation signal (Cole and Stacy, 1985)
  10235..10459   +  CDS            gH (fragment): GH_HHV11 - Experimental evidence at protein level: Swiss-Prot protein existence level 1. The heterodimer glycoprotein H-glycoprotein L is required for the fusion of viral and plasma membranes leading to virus entry into the host cell. Following initial binding to host receptor, membrane fusion is mediated by the fusion machinery composed of gB and the heterodimer gH/gL. May also be involved in the fusion between the virion envelope and the outer nuclear membrane during virion morphogenesis. From Human herpesvirus 1 (strain 17) (HHV-1) (Human herpes simplex virus 1).
  10490..10515   -  CDS            bla(M) (fragment): β-lactamase lacking the signal sequence; bla(M); allows cytosolic expression of β-lactamase
>Addgene plasmid #131389 | pDA083 | addgene full sequence | sequence record 468635 | Addgene Long Read Sequencing Result
GACATTGATTATTGACTAGTTATTAATAGTAATCAATTACGGGGTCATTAGTTCATAGCCCATATATGGA
GTTCCGCGTTACATAACTTACGGTAAATGGCCCGCCTGGCTGACCGCCCAACGACCCCCGCCCATTGACG
TCAATAATGACGTATGTTCCCATAGTAACGCCAATAGGGACTTTCCATTGACGTCAATGGGTGGAGTATT
TACGGTAAACTGCCCACTTGGCAGTACATCAAGTGTATCATATGCCAAGTCCGCCCCCTATTGACGTCAA
TGACGGTAAATGGCCCGCCTGGCATTATGCCCAGTACATGACCTTACGGGACTTTCCTACTTGGCAGTAC
ATCTACGTATTAGTCATCGCTATTACCATGGTGATGCGGTTTTGGCAGTACACCAATGGGCGTGGATAGC
GGTTTGACTCACGGGGATTTCCAAGTCTCCACCCCATTGACGTCAATGGGAGTTTGTTTTGGCACCAAAA
TCAACGGGACTTTCCAAAATGTCGTAATAACCCCGCCCCGTTGACGCAAATGGGCGGTAGGCGTGTACGG
TGGGAGGTCTATATAAGCAGAGCTCGTTTAGTGAACCGTCAGATCTCTAGAAGCTGGGTACCAGCTGCTA
GCGCTACCGGTCGCCACCATGGTGAGCAAGGGCGAGGAGCTGTTCACCGGGGTGGTGCCCATCCTGGTCG
AGCTGGACGGCGACGTAAACGGCCACAAGTTCAGCGTGTCCGGCGAGGGCGAGGGCGATGCCACCTACGG
CAAGCTGACCCTGAAGTTCATCTGCACCACCGGCAAGCTGCCCGTGCCCTGGCCCACCCTCGTGACCACC
CTGACCTACGGCGTGCAGTGCTTCAGCCGCTACCCCGACCACATGAAGCAGCACGACTTCTTCAAGTCCG
CCATGCCCGAAGGCTACGTCCAGGAGCGCACCATCTTCTTCAAGGACGACGGCAACTACAAGACCCGCGC
CGAGGTGAAGTTCGAGGGCGACACCCTGGTGAACCGCATCGAGCTGAAGGGCATCGACTTCAAGGAGGAC
GGCAACATCCTGGGGCACAAGCTGGAGTACAACTACAACAGCCACAACGTCTATATCATGGCCGACAAGC
AGAAGAACGGCATCAAGGTGAACTTCAAGATCCGCCACAACATCGAGGACGGCAGCGTGCAGCTCGCCGA
CCACTACCAGCAGAACACCCCCATCGGCGACGGCCCCGTGCTGCTGCCCGACAACCACTACCTGAGCACC
CAGTCCGCCCTGAGCAAAGACCCCAACGAGAAGCGCGATCACATGGTCCTGCTGGAGTTCGTGACCGCCG
CCGGGATCACTCTCGGCATGGACGAGCTGTACAAGTCCGGACTCAGATCTCGAGCTCAAGCTTCGAATAG
CGGCCGCTAAGGATCCAGACATGATAAGATACATTGATGAGTTTGGACAAACCACAACTAGAATGCAGTG
AAAAAAATGCTTTATTTGTGAAATTTGTGATGCTATTGCTTTATTTGTAACCATTATAAGCTGCAATAAA
CAAGTTAACAACAACAATTGCATTCATTTTATGTTTCAGGTTCAGGGGGAGGTGTGGGAGGTTTTTTAAA
GCAAGTAAAACCTCTACAAATGTGGTATGGCTGATTATGATCCGGCTGCCTCGCGCGTTTCGGTGATGAC
GGTGAAAACCTCTGACACATGCAGCTCCCGGAGACGGTCACAGCTTGTCTGTAAGCGGATGCCGGGAGCA
GACAAGCCCGTCAGGGCGCGTCAGCGGGTGTTGGCGGGTGTCGGGGCGCAGCCATGAGGTCGACTCTAGA
GGATCGATCCCCGCCCCGGACGAACTAAACCTGACTACGACATCTCTGCCCCTTCTTCGCGGGGCAGTGC
ATGTAATCCCTTCAGTTGGTTGGTACAACTTGCCAACTGGGCCCTGTTCCACATGTGACACGGGGGGGGA
CCAAACACAAAGGGGTTCTCTGACTGTAGTTGACATCCTTATAAATGGATGTGCACATTTGCCAACACTG
AGTGGCTTTCATCCTGGAGCAGACTTTGCAGTCTGTGGACTGCAACACAACATTGCCTTTATGTGTAACT
CTTGGCTGAAGCTCTTACACCAATGCTGGGGGACATGTACCTCCCAGGGGCCCAGGAAGACTACGGGAGG
CTACACCAACGTCAATCAGAGGGGCCTGTGTAGCTACCGATAAGCGGACCCTCAAGAGGGCATTAGCAAT
AGTGTTTATAAGGCCCCCTTGTTAACCCTAAACGGGTAGCATATGCTTCCCGGGTAGTAGTATATACTAT
CCAGACTAACCCTAATTCAATAGCATATGTTACCCAACGGGAAGCATATGCTATCGAATTAGGGTTAGTA
AAAGGGTCCTAAGGAACAGCGATATCTCCCACCCCATGAGCTGTCACGGTTTTATTTACATGGGGTCAGG
ATTCCACGAGGGTAGTGAACCATTTTAGTCACAAGGGCAGTGGCTGAAGATCAAGGAGCGGGCAGTGAAC
TCTCCTGAATCTTCGCCTGCTTCTTCATTCTCCTTCGTTTAGCTAATAGAATAACTGCTGAGTTGTGAAC
AGTAAGGTGTATGTGAGGTGCTCGAAAACAAGGTTTCAGGTGACGCCCCCAGAATAAAATTTGGACGGGG
GGTTCAGTGGTGGCATTGTGCTATGACACCAATATAACCCTCACAAACCCCTTGGGCAATAAATACTAGT
GTAGGAATGAAACATTCTGAATATCTTTAACAATAGAAATCCATGGGGTGGGGACAAGCCGTAAAGACTG
GATGTCCATCTCACACGAATTTATGGCTATGGGCAACACATAATCCTAGTGCAATATGATACTGGGGTTA
TTAAGATGTGTCCCAGGCAGGGACCAAGACAGGTGAACCATGTTGTTACACTCTATTTGTAACAAGGGGA
AAGAGAGTGGACGCCGACAGCAGCGGACTCCACTGGTTGTCTCTAACACCCCCGAAAATTAAACGGGGCT
CCACGCCAATGGGGCCCATAAACAAAGACAAGTGGCCACTCTTTTTTTTGAAATTGTGGAGTGGGGGCAC
GCGTCAGCCCCCACACGCCGCCCTGCGGTTTTGGACTGTAAAATAAGGGTGTAATAACTTGGCTGATTGT
AACCCCGCTAACCACTGCGGTCAAACCACTTGCCCACAAAACCACTAATGGCACCCCGGGGAATACCTGC
ATAAGTAGGTGGGCGGGCCAAGATAGGGGCGCGATTGCTGCGATCTGGAGGACAAATTACACACACTTGC
GCCTGAGCGCCAAGCACAGGGTTGTTGGTCCTCATATTCACGAGGTCGCTGAGAGCACGGTGGGCTAATG
TTGCCATGGGTAGCATATACTACCCAAATATCTGGATAGCATATGCTATCCTAATCTATATCTGGGTAGC
ATAGGCTATCCTAATCTATATCTGGGTAGCATATGCTATCCTAATCTATATCTGGGTAGTATATGCTATC
CTAATTTATATCTGGGTAGCATAGGCTATCCTAATCTATATCTGGGTAGCATATGCTATCCTAATCTATA
TCTGGGTAGTATATGCTATCCTAATCTGTATCCGGGTAGCATATGCTATCCTAATAGAGATTAGGGTAGT
ATATGCTATCCTAATTTATATCTGGGTAGCATATACTACCCAAATATCTGGATAGCATATGCTATCCTAA
TCTATATCTGGGTAGCATATGCTATCCTAATCTATATCTGGGTAGCATAGGCTATCCTAATCTATATCTG
GGTAGCATATGCTATCCTAATCTATATCTGGGTAGTATATGCTATCCTAATTTATATCTGGGTAGCATAG
GCTATCCTAATCTATATCTGGGTAGCATATGCTATCCTAATCTATATCTGGGTAGTATATGCTATCCTAA
TCTGTATCCGGGTAGCATATGCTATCCTCATGCATATACAGTCAGCATATGATACCCAGTAGTAGAGTGG
GAGTGCTATCCTTTGCATATGCCGCCACCTCCCAAGGGGGCGTGAATTTTCGCTGCTTGTCCTTTTCCTG
CTGGTTGCTCCCATTCTTAGGTGAATTTAAGGAGGCCAGGCTAAAGCCGTCGCATGTCTGATTGCTCACC
AGGTAAATGTCGCTAATGTTTTCCAACGCGAGAAGGTGTTGAGCGCGGAGCTGAGTGACGTGACAACATG
GGTATGCCCAATTGCCCCATGTTGGGAGGACGAAAATGGTGACAAGACAGATGGCCAGAAATACACCAAC
AGCACGCATGATGTCTACTGGGGATTTATTCTTTAGTGCGGGGGAATACACGGCTTTTAATACGATTGAG
GGCGTCTCCTAACAAGTTACATCACTCCTGCCCTTCCTCACCCTCATCTCCATCACCTCCTTCATCTCCG
TCATCTCCGTCATCACCCTCCGCGGCAGCCCCTTCCACCATAGGTGGAAACCAGGGAGGCAAATCTACTC
CATCGTCAAAGCTGCACACAGTCACCCTGATATTGCAGGTAGGAGCGGGCTTTGTCATAACAAGGTCCTT
AATCGCATCCTTCAAAACCTCAGCAAATATATGAGTTTGTAAAAAGACCATGAAATAACAGACAATGGAC
TCCCTTAGCGGGCCAGGTTGTGGGCCGGGTCCAGGGGCCATTCCAAAGGGGAGACGACTCAATGGTGTAA
GACGACATTGTGGAATAGCAAGGGCAGTTCCTCGCCTTAGGTTGTAAAGGGAGGTCTTACTACCTCCATA
TACGAACACACCGGCGACCCAAGTTCCTTCGTCGGTAGTCCTTTCTACGTGACTCCTAGCCAGGAGAGCT
CTTAAACCTTCTGCAATGTTCTCAAATTTCGGGTTGGAACCTCCTTGACCACGATGCTTTCCAAACCACC
CTCCTTTTTTGCGCCTGCCTCCATCACCCTGACCCCGGGGTCCAGTGCTTGGGCCTTCTCCTGGGTCATC
TGCGGGGCCCTGCTCTATCGCTCCCGGGGGCACGTCAGGCTCACCATCTGGGCCACCTTCTTGGTGGTAT
TCAAAATAATCGGCTTCCCCTACAGGGTGGAAAAATGGCCTTCTACCTGGAGGGGGCCTGCGCGGTGGAG
ACCCGGATGATGATGACTGACTACTGGGACTCCTGGGCCTCTTTTCTCCACGTCCACGACCTCTCCCCCT
GGCTCTTTCACGACTTCCCCCCCTGGCTCTTTCACGTCCTCTACCCCGGCGGCCTCCACTACCTCCTCGA
CCCCGGCCTCCACTACCTCCTCGACCCCGGCCTCCACTGCCTCCTCGACCCCGGCCTCCACCTCCTGCTC
CTGCCCCTCCTGCTCCTGCCCCTCCTCCTGCTCCTGCCCCTCCTGCCCCTCCTGCTCCTGCCCCTCCTGC
CCCTCCTGCTCCTGCCCCTCCTGCCCCTCCTGCTCCTGCCCCTCCTGCCCCTCCTCCTGCTCCTGCCCCT
CCTGCCCCTCCTCCTGCTCCTGCCCCTCCTGCCCCTCCTGCTCCTGCCCCTCCTGCCCCTCCTGCTCCTG
CCCCTCCTGCCCCTCCTGCTCCTGCCCCTCCTGCTCCTGCCCCTCCTGCTCCTGCCCCTCCTGCTCCTGC
CCCTCCTGCCCCTCCTGCCCCTCCTCCTGCTCCTGCCCCTCCTGCTCCTGCCCCTCCTGCCCCTCCTGCC
CCTCCTGCTCCTGCCCCTCCTCCTGCTCCTGCCCCTCCTGCCCCTCCTGCCCCTCCTCCTGCTCCTGCCC
CTCCTGCCCCTCCTCCTGCTCCTGCCCCTCCTCCTGCTCCTGCCCCTCCTGCCCCTCCTGCCCCTCCTCC
TGCTCCTGCCCCTCCTGCCCCTCCTCCTGCTCCTGCCCCTCCTCCTGCTCCTGCCCCTCCTGCCCCTCCT
GCCCCTCCTCCTGCTCCTGCCCCTCCTCCTGCTCCTGCCCCTCCTGCCCCTCCTGCCCCTCCTGCCCCTC
CTCCTGCTCCTGCCCCTCCTCCTGCTCCTGCCCCTCCTGCTCCTGCCCCTCCCGCTCCTGCTCCTGCTCC
TGTTCCACCGTGGGTCCCTTTGCAGCCAATGCAACTTGGACGTTTTTGGGGTCTCCGGACACCATCTCTA
TGTCTTGGCCCTGATCCTGAGCCGCCCGGGGCTCCTGGTCTTCCGCCTCCTCGTCCTCGTCCTCTTCCCC
GTCCTCGTCCATGGTTATCACCCCCTCTTCTTTGAGGTCCACTGCCGCCGGAGCCTTCTGGTCCAGATGT
GTCTCCCTTCTCTCCTAGGCCATTTCCAGGTCCTGTACCTGGCCCCTCGTCAGACATGATTCACACTAAA
AGAGATCAATAGACATCTTTATTAGACGACGCTCAGTGAATACAGGGAGTGCAGACTCCTGCCCCCTCCA
ACAGCCCCCCCACCCTCATCCCCTTCATGGTCGCTGTCAGACAGATCCAGGTCTGAAAATTCCCCATCCT
CCGAACCATCCTCGTCCTCATCACCAATTACTCGCAGCCCGGAAAACTCCCGCTGAACATCCTCAAGATT
TGCGTCCTGAGCCTCAAGCCAGGCCTCAAATTCCTCGTCCCCCTTTTTGCTGGACGGTAGGGATGGGGAT
TCTCGGGACCCCTCCTCTTCCTCTTCAAGGTCACCAGACAGAGATGCTACTGGGGCAACGGAAGAAAAGC
TGGGTGCGGCCTGTGAGGATCAGCTTATCGATGATAAGCTGTCAAACATGAGAATTCTTGAAGACGAAAG
GGCCTCGTGATACGCCTATTTTTATAGGTTAATGTCATGATAATAATGGTTTCTTAGACGTCAGGTGGCA
CTTTTCGGGGAAATGTGCGCGGAACCCCTATTTGTTTATTTTTCTAAATACATTCAAATATGTATCCGCT
CATGAGACAATAACCCTGATAAATGCTTCAATAATATTGAAAAAGGAAGAGTATGAGTATTCAACATTTC
CGTGTCGCCCTTATTCCCTTTTTTGCGGCATTTTGCCTTCCTGTTTTTGCTCACCCAGAAACGCTGGTGA
AAGTAAAAGATGCTGAAGATCAGTTGGGTGCACGAGTGGGTTACATCGAACTGGATCTCAACAGCGGTAA
GATCCTTGAGAGTTTTCGCCCCGAAGAACGTTTTCCAATGATGAGCACTTTTAAAGTTCTGCTATGTGGC
GCGGTATTATCCCGTGTTGACGCCGGGCAAGAGCAACTCGGTCGCCGCATACACTATTCTCAGAATGACT
TGGTTGAGTACTCACCAGTCACAGAAAAGCATCTTACGGATGGCATGACAGTAAGAGAATTATGCAGTGC
TGCCATAACCATGAGTGATAACACTGCGGCCAACTTACTTCTGACAACGATCGGAGGACCGAAGGAGCTA
ACCGCTTTTTTGCACAACATGGGGGATCATGTAACTCGCCTTGATCGTTGGGAACCGGAGCTGAATGAAG
CCATACCAAACGACGAGCGTGACACCACGATGCCTGCAGCAATGGCAACAACGTTGCGCAAACTATTAAC
TGGCGAACTACTTACTCTAGCTTCCCGGCAACAATTAATAGACTGGATGGAGGCGGATAAAGTTGCAGGA
CCACTTCTGCGCTCGGCCCTTCCGGCTGGCTGGTTTATTGCTGATAAATCTGGAGCCGGTGAGCGTGGGT
CTCGCGGTATCATTGCAGCACTGGGGCCAGATGGTAAGCCCTCCCGTATCGTAGTTATCTACACGACGGG
GAGTCAGGCAACTATGGATGAACGAAATAGACAGATCGCTGAGATAGGTGCCTCACTGATTAAGCATTGG
TAACTGTCAGACCAAGTTTACTCATATATACTTTAGATTGATTTAAAACTTCATTTTTAATTTAAAAGGA
TCTAGGTGAAGATCCTTTTTGATAATCTCATGACCAAAATCCCTTAACGTGAGTTTTCGTTCCACTGAGC
GTCAGACCCCGTAGAAAAGATCAAAGGATCTTCTTGAGATCCTTTTTTTCTGCGCGTAATCTGCTGCTTG
CAAACAAAAAAACCACCGCTACCAGCGGTGGTTTGTTTGCCGGATCAAGAGCTACCAACTCTTTTTCCGA
AGGTAACTGGCTTCAGCAGAGCGCAGATACCAAATACTGTCCTTCTAGTGTAGCCGTAGTTAGGCCACCA
CTTCAAGAACTCTGTAGCACCGCCTACATACCTCGCTCTGCTAATCCTGTTACCAGTGGCTGCTGCCAGT
GGCGATAAGTCGTGTCTTACCGGGTTGGACTCAAGACGATAGTTACCGGATAAGGCGCAGCGGTCGGGCT
GAACGGGGGGTTCGTGCACACAGCCCAGCTTGGAGCGAACGACCTACACCGAACTGAGATACCTACAGCG
TGAGCTATGAGAAAGCGCCACGCTTCCCGAAGGGAGAAAGGCGGACAGGTATCCGGTAAGCGGCAGGGTC
GGAACAGGAGAGCGCACGAGGGAGCTTCCAGGGGGAAACGCCTGGTATCTTTATAGTCCTGTCGGGTTTC
GCCACCTCTGACTTGAGCGTCGATTTTTGTGATGCTCGTCAGGGGGGCGGAGCCTATGGAAAAACGCCAG
CAACGCGGCCTTTTTACGGTTCCTGGCCTTTTGCTGGCCTTGAAGCTGTCCCTGATGGTCGTCATCTACC
TGCCTGGACAGCATGGCCTGCAACGCGGGCATCCCGATGCCGCCGGAAGCGAGAAGAATCATAATGGGGA
AGGCCATCCAGCCTCGCGTCGCGAACGCCAGCAAGACGTAGCCCAGCGCGTCGGCCCCGAGATGCGCCGC
GTGCGGCTGCTGGAGATGGCGGACGCGATGGATATGTTCTGCCAAGGGTTGGTTTGCGCATTCACAGTTC
TCCGCAAGAATTGATTGGCTCCAATTCTTGGAGTGGTGAATCCGTTAGCGAGGTGCCGCCCTGCTTCATC
CCCGTGGCCCGTTGCTCGCGTTTGCTGGCGGTGTCCCCGGAAGAAATATATTTGCATGTCTTTAGTTCTA
TGATGACACAAACCCCGCCCAGCGTCTTGTCATTGGCGAATTCGAACACGCAGATGCAGTCGGGGCGGCG
CGGTCCGAGGTCCACTTCGCATATTAAGGTGACGCGTGTGGCCTCGAACACCGAGCGACCCTGCAGCGAC
CCGCTTAACAGCGTCAACAGCGTGCCGCAGATCCCGGGGGGCAATGAGATATGATTGAACAAGATGGATT
GCACGCAGGTTCTCCGGCCGCTTGGGTGGAGAGGCTATTCGGCTATGACTGGGCACAACAGACAATCGGC
TGCTCTGATGCCGCCGTGTTCCGGCTGTCAGCGCAGGGGCGCCCGGTTCTTTTTGTCAAGACCGACCTGT
CCGGTGCCCTGAATGAACTGCAGGACGAGGCAGCGCGGCTATCGTGGCTGGCCACGACGGGCGTTCCTTG
CGCAGCTGTGCTCGACGTTGTCACTGAAGCGGGAAGGGACTGGCTGCTATTGGGCGAAGTGCCGGGGCAG
GATCTCCTGTCATCTCACCTTGCTCCTGCCGAGAAAGTATCCATCATGGCTGATGCAATGCGGCGGCTGC
ATACGCTTGATCCGGCTACCTGCCCATTCGACCACCAAGCGAAACATCGCATCGAGCGAGCACGTACTCG
GATGGAAGCCGGTCTTGTCGATCAGGATGATCTGGACGAAGAGCATCAGGGGCTCGCGCCAGCCGAACTG
TTCGCCAGGCTCAAGGCGCGCATGCCCGACGGCGAGGATCTCGTCGTGACCCATGGCGATGCCTGCTTGC
CGAATATCATGGTGGAAAATGGCCGCTTTTCTGGATTCATCGACTGTGGCCGGCTGGGTGTGGCGGACCG
CTATCAGGACATAGCGTTGGCTACCCGTGATATTGCTGAAGAGCTTGGCGGCGAATGGGCTGACCGCTTC
CTCGTGCTTTACGGTATCGCCGCTCCCGATTCGCAGCGCATCGCCTTCTATCGCCTTCTTGACGAGTTCT
TCTAAAACACGGAAGGAGACAATACCGGAAGGAACCCGCGCTATGACGGCAATAAAAAGACAGAATAAAA
CGCACGGGTGTTGGGTCGTTTGTTCATAAACGCGGGGTTCGGTCCCAGGGCTGGCACTCTGTCGATACCC
CACCGAGACCCCATTGGGGCCAATACGCCCGCGTTTCTTCCTTTTCCCCACCCCACCCCCCAAGTTCGGG
TGAAGGCCCAGGGCTCGCAGCCAACGTCGGGGCGGCAGGCCCTGCCATAGCCACTGGCCCCGTGGGTTAG
GGACGGGGTCCCCCATGGGGAATGGTTTATGGTTCGTGGGGGTTATTATTTTGGGCGTTGCGTGGGGTCA
GGTCCACGACTGGACTGAGCAGACAGACCCATGGTTTTTGGATGGCCTGGGCATGGACCGCATGTACTGG
CGCGACACGAACACCGGGCGTCTGTGGCTGCCAAACACCCCCGACCCCCAAAAACCACCGCGCGGATTTC
TGGCGTGCCAAGCTAGTCGACCAATTCTCATGTTTGACAGCTTATCATCGCAGATCCGGGCAACGTTGTT
GCCATTGCTGCAGGCGCAGAACTGGTAGGTATGGAAGATCTATACATTGAATCAATATTGGCAATTAGCC
ATATTAGTCATTGGTTATATAGCATAAATCAATATTGGCTATTGGCCATTGCATACGTTGTATCTATATC
ATAATATGTACATTTATATTGGCTCATGTCCAATATGACCGCCATGTT
