Features (pLannotate 1.2.2; 26 found; start..end, strand, type, name):
      1..380     +  enhancer       CMV enhancer: human cytomegalovirus immediate early enhancer
    382..581     +  promoter       CMV promoter: human cytomegalovirus (CMV) immediate early promoter
    649..1365    +  CDS            EGFP: EGFP is a basic (constitutively fluorescent) green fluorescent protein published in 1996, derived from Aequorea victoria. It is reported to be a rapidly-maturing weak dimer with moderate acid sensitivity.
   1366..1398    +  misc_feature   MCS (fragment): multiple cloning site
   1412..1546    -  polyA_signal   SV40 poly(A) signal: SV40 polyadenylation signal
   1569..1652    -  CDS            large T antigen (fragment): large T antigen from SV40 (simian virus 40)
   1655..1695    +  CDS            rop (fragment): Rop protein, which maintains plasmids at low copy number; rop
   1807..1825    -  misc_feature   MCS (fragment): pUC18/19 multiple cloning site
   2271..3888    -  rep_origin     oriP (fragment): Epstein-Barr virus oriP replication origin (Yates et al., 2000)
   4001..4219    -  CDS            gL (fragment): GL_EBVB9 - Experimental evidence at protein level: Swiss-Prot protein existence level 1. The heterodimer glycoprotein H-glycoprotein L is required for the fusion of viral and plasma membranes leading to virus entry into the host cell. Acts as a functional inhibitor of gH and maintains gH in an inhibited form. Upon binding to host integrins, gL dissociates from gH leading to activation of the viral fusion glycoproteins gB and gH. Fusion of EBV with B-lymphocytes requires the additional receptor- binding protein gp42, which forms a complex with gH/gL. The heterodimer gH/gL targets also host EPHA
   4302..5306    -  CDS            EBNA1 (fragment): Epstein-Barr nuclear antigen 1, also known as EBNA-1 crucial for latent viral infection, and for episomal amplification of vectors containing the oriP origin (Okita et al., 2013)
   5266..5603    -  CDS            EBNA1 (fragment): Epstein-Barr nuclear antigen 1, also known as EBNA-1 crucial for latent viral infection, and for episomal amplification of vectors containing the oriP origin (Okita et al., 2013)
   5641..5985    -  CDS            BRRF2_EBVB9 (fragment): Protein inferred from homology: Swiss-Prot protein existence level 3. From Epstein-Barr virus (strain B95-8) (HHV-4) (Human herpesvirus 4).
   5988..6011    -  promoter       tet promoter (fragment): E. coli promoter for tetracycline efflux protein gene
   6124..6228    +  promoter       AmpR promoter: bla
   6229..7089    +  CDS            AmpR: β-lactamase; bla; confers resistance to ampicillin, carbenicillin, and related antibiotics
   7260..7848    +  rep_origin     ori: high-copy-number ColE1/pMB1/pBR322/pUC origin of replication
   7894..8052    -  CDS            TcR (fragment): tetracycline efflux protein; tet; confers resistance to tetracycline
   8173..8373    -  CDS            MDV035 (fragment): UL24_GAHVM - Protein inferred from homology: Swiss-Prot protein existence level 3. May play a role in the dispersal of host nucleolin from the nucleolus throughout the nucleus leading to a decrease in ribosome biogenesis. From Gallid herpesvirus 2 (strain Chicken/Md5/ATCC VR-987) (GaHV-2) (Marek's disease herpesvirus type 1).
   8362..8424    +  promoter       Mini-TK promoter: minimal herpes simplex virus (HSV) thymidine kinase promoter
   8467..9258    +  CDS            neo: KKA2_KLEPN - Also known as kan, nptII. Experimental evidence at protein level: Swiss-Prot protein existence level 1. Resistance to kanamycin, neomycin, paromomycin, ribostamycin, butirosin and gentamicin B. From Klebsiella pneumoniae.
   9303..9351    +  polyA_signal   HSV TK poly(A) signal: herpes simplex virus thymidine kinase polyadenylation signal (Cole and Stacy, 1985)
   9442..9458    -  polyA_signal   bGH poly(A) signal (fragment): bovine growth hormone polyadenylation signal
   9551..9775    +  CDS            gH (fragment): GH_HHV11 - Experimental evidence at protein level: Swiss-Prot protein existence level 1. The heterodimer glycoprotein H-glycoprotein L is required for the fusion of viral and plasma membranes leading to virus entry into the host cell. Following initial binding to host receptor, membrane fusion is mediated by the fusion machinery composed of gB and the heterodimer gH/gL. May also be involved in the fusion between the virion envelope and the outer nuclear membrane during virion morphogenesis. From Human herpesvirus 1 (strain 17) (HHV-1) (Human herpes simplex virus 1).
   9780..9796    +  promoter       tet promoter (fragment): E. coli promoter for tetracycline efflux protein gene
   9806..9831    -  CDS            bla(M) (fragment): β-lactamase lacking the signal sequence; bla(M); allows cytosolic expression of β-lactamase
>Addgene plasmid #131389 | pDA083 Sequencing Result | analyzer sequence | sequence record 256664
GACATTGATTATTGACTAGTTATTAATAGTAATCAATTACGGGGTCATTAGTTCATAGCCCATATATGGA
GTTCCGCGTTACATAACTTACGGTAAATGGCCCGCCTGGCTGACCGCCCAACGACCCCCGCCCATTGACG
TCAATAATGACGTATGTTCCCATAGTAACGCCAATAGGGACTTTCCATTGACGTCAATGGGTGGAGTATT
TACGGTAAACTGCCCACTTGGCAGTACATCAAGTGTATCATATGCCAAGTCCGCCCCCTATTGACGTCAA
TGACGGTAAATGGCCCGCCTGGCATTATGCCCAGTACATGACCTTACGGGACTTTCCTACTTGGCAGTAC
ATCTACGTATTAGTCATCGCTATTACCATGGTGATGCGGTTTTGGCAGTACACCAATGGGCGTGGATAGC
GGTTTGACTCACGGGGATTTCCAAGTCTCCACCCCATTGACGTCAATGGGAGTTTGTTTTGGCACCAAAA
TCAACGGGACTTTCCAAAATGTCGTAATAACCCCGCCCCGTTGACGCAAATGGGCGGTAGGCGTGTACGG
TGGGAGGTCTATATAAGCAGAGCTCGTTTAGTGAACCGTCAGATCTCTAGAAGCTGGGTACCAGCTGCTA
GCGCTACCGGTCGCCACCATGGTGAGCAAGGGCGAGGAGCTGTTCACCGGGGTGGTGCCCATCCTGGTCG
AGCTGGACGGCGACGTAAACGGCCACAAGTTCAGCGTGTCCGGCGAGGGCGAGGGCGATGCCACCTACGG
CAAGCTGACCCTGAAGTTCATCTGCACCACCGGCAAGCTGCCCGTGCCCTGGCCCACCCTCGTGACCACC
CTGACCTACGGCGTGCAGTGCTTCAGCCGCTACCCCGACCACATGAAGCAGCACGACTTCTTCAAGTCCG
CCATGCCCGAAGGCTACGTCCAGGAGCGCACCATCTTCTTCAAGGACGACGGCAACTACAAGACCCGCGC
CGAGGTGAAGTTCGAGGGCGACACCCTGGTGAACCGCATCGAGCTGAAGGGCATCGACTTCAAGGAGGAC
GGCAACATCCTGGGGCACAAGCTGGAGTACAACTACAACAGCCACAACGTCTATATCATGGCCGACAAGC
AGAAGAACGGCATCAAGGTGAACTTCAAGATCCGCCACAACATCGAGGACGGCAGCGTGCAGCTCGCCGA
CCACTACCAGCAGAACACCCCCATCGGCGACGGCCCCGTGCTGCTGCCCGACAACCACTACCTGAGCACC
CAGTCCGCCCTGAGCAAAGACCCCAACGAGAAGCGCGATCACATGGTCCTGCTGGAGTTCGTGACCGCCG
CCGGGATCACTCTCGGCATGGACGAGCTGTACAAGTCCGGACTCAGATCTCGAGCTCAAGCTTCGAATAG
CGGCCGCTAAGGATCCAGACATGATAAGATACATTGATGAGTTTGGACAAACCACAACTAGAATGCAGTG
AAAAAAATGCTTTATTTGTGAAATTTGTGATGCTATTGCTTTATTTGTAACCATTATAAGCTGCAATAAA
CAAGTTAACAACAACAATTGCATTCATTTTATGTTTCAGGTTCAGGGGGAGGTGTGGGAGGTTTTTTAAA
GCAAGTAAAACCTCTACAAATGTGGTATGGCTGATTATGATCCGGCTGCCTCGCGCGTTTCGGTGATGAC
GGTGAAAACCTCTGACACATGCAGCTCCCGGAGACGGTCACAGCTTGTCTGTAAGCGGATGCCGGGAGCA
GACAAGCCCGTCAGGGCGCGTCAGCGGGTGTTGGCGGGTGTCGGGGCGCAGCCATGAGGTCGACTCTAGA
GGATCGATCCCCGCCCCGGACGAACTAAACCTGACTACGACATCTCTGCCCCTTCTTCGCGGGGCAGTGC
ATGTAATCCCTTCAGTTGGTTGGTACAACTTGCCAACTGGGCCCTGTTCCACATGTGACACGGGGGGGGA
CCAAACACAAAGGGGTTCTCTGACTGTAGTTGACATCCTTATAAATGGATGTGCACATTTGCCAACACTG
AGTGGCTTTCATCCTGGAGCAGACTTTGCAGTCTGTGGACTGCAACACAACATTGCCTTTATGTGTAACT
CTTGGCTGAAGCTCTTACACCAATGCTGGGGGACATGTACCTCCCAGGGGCCCAGGAAGACTACGGGAGG
CTACACCAACGTCAATCAGAGGGGCCTGTGTAGCTACCGATAAGCGGACCCTCAAGAGGGCATTAGCAAT
AGTGTTTATAAGGCCCCCTTGTTAACCCTAAACGGGTAGCATATGCTTCCCGGGTAGTAGTATATACTAT
CCAGACTAACCCTAATTCAATAGCATATGTTACCCAACGGGAAGCATATGCTATCGAATTAGGGTTAGTA
AAAGGGTCCTAAGGAACAGCGATATCTCCCACCCCATGAGCTGTCACGGTTTTATTTACATGGGGTCAGG
ATTCCACGAGGGTAGTGAACCATTTTAGTCACAAGGGCAGTGGCTGAAGATCAAGGAGCGGGCAGTGAAC
TCTCCTGAATCTTCGCCTGCTTCTTCATTCTCCTTCGTTTAGCTAATAGAATAACTGCTGAGTTGTGAAC
AGTAAGGTGTATGTGAGGTGCTCGAAAACAAGGTTTCAGGTGACGCCCCCAGAATAAAATTTGGACGGGG
GGTTCAGTGGTGGCATTGTGCTATGACACCAATATAACCCTCACAAACCCCTTGGGCAATAAATACTAGT
GTAGGAATGAAACATTCTGAATATCTTTAACAATAGAAATCCATGGGGTGGGGACAAGCCGTAAAGACTG
GATGTCCATCTCACACGAATTTATGGCTATGGGCAACACATAATCCTAGTGCAATATGATACTGGGGTTA
TTAAGATGTGTCCCAGGCAGGGACCAAGACAGGTGAACCATGTTGTTACACTCTATTTGTAACAAGGGGA
AAGAGAGTGGACGCCGACAGCAGCGGACTCCACTGGTTGTCTCTAACACCCCCGAAAATTAAACGGGGCT
CCACGCCAATGGGGCCCATAAACAAAGACAAGTGGCCACTCTTTTTTTTGAAATTGTGGAGTGGGGGCAC
GCGTCAGCCCCCACACGCCGCCCTGCGGTTTTGGACTGTAAAATAAGGGTGTAATAACTTGGCTGATTGT
AACCCCGCTAACCACTGCGGTCAAACCACTTGCCCACAAAACCACTAATGGCACCCCGGGGAATACCTGC
ATAAGTAGGTGGGCGGGCCAAGATAGGGGCGCGATTGCTGCGATCTGGAGGACAAATTACACACACTTGC
GCCTGAGCGCCAAGCACAGGGTTGTTGGTCCTCATATTCACGAGGTCGCTGAGAGCACGGTGGGCTAATG
TTGCCATGGGTAGCATATACTACCCAAATATCTGGATAGCATATGCTATCCTAATCTATATCTGGGTAGC
ATAGGCTATCCTAATCTATATCTGGGTAGCATATGCTATCCTAATCTATATCTGGGTAGTATATGCTATC
CTAATTTATATCTGGGTAGCATAGGCTATCCTAATCTATATCTGGGTAGCATATGCTATCCTAATMKAKA
TYWGGGTAGTATATGCTATCCTAATTTATATCTGGGTAGCATATACTACCCAAATATCTGGATAGCATAT
GCTATCCTAATCTATATCTGGGTAGCATATGCTATCCTAATCTATATCTGGGTAGCATAGGCTATCCTAA
TCTATATCTGGGTAGCATATGCTATCCTAATCTATATCTGGGTAGTATATGCTATCCTAATTTATATCTG
GGTAGCATAGGCTATCCTAATCTATATCTGGGTAGCATATGCTATCCTAATCTATATCTGGGTAGTATAT
GCTATCCTAATCTGTATCCGGGTAGCATATGCTATCCTCATGCATATACAGTCAGCATATGATACCCAGT
AGTAGAGTGGGAGTGCTATCCTTTGCATATGCCGCCACCTCCCAAGGGGGCGTGAATTTTCGCTGCTTGT
CCTTTTCCTGCTGGTTGCTCCCATTCTTAGGTGAATTTAAGGAGGCCAGGCTAAAGCCGTCGCATGTCTG
ATTGCTCACCAGGTAAATGTCGCTAATGTTTTCCAACGCGAGAAGGTGTTGAGCGCGGAGCTGAGTGACG
TGACAACATGGGTATGCCCAATTGCCCCATGTTGGGAGGACGAAAATGGTGACAAGACAGATGGCCAGAA
ATACACCAACAGCACGCATGATGTCTACTGGGGATTTATTCTTTAGTGCGGGGGAATACACGGCTTTTAA
TACGATTGAGGGCGTCTCCTAACAAGTTACATCACTCCTGCCCTTCCTCACCCTCATCTCCATCACCTCC
TTCATCTCCGTCATCTCCGTCATCACCCTCCGCGGCAGCCCCTTCCACCATAGGTGGAAACCAGGGAGGC
AAATCTACTCCATCGTCAAAGCTGCACACAGTCACCCTGATATTGCAGGTAGGAGCGGGCTTTGTCATAA
CAAGGTCCTTAATCGCATCCTTCAAAACCTCAGCAAATATATGAGTTTGTAAAAAGACCATGAAATAACA
GACAATGGACTCCCTTAGCGGGCCAGGTTGTGGGCCGGGTCCAGGGGCCATTCCAAAGGGGAGACGACTC
AATGGTGTAAGACGACATTGTGGAATAGCAAGGGCAGTTCCTCGCCTTAGGTTGTAAAGGGAGGTCTTAC
TACCTCCATATACGAACACACCGGCGACCCAAGTTCCTTCGTCGGTAGTCCTTTCTACGTGACTCCTAGC
CAGGAGAGCTCTTAAACCTTCTGCAATGTTCTCAAATTTCGGGTTGGAACCTCCTTGACCACGATGCTTT
CCAAACCACCCTCCTTTTTTGCGCCTGCCTCCATCACCCTGACCCCGGGGTCCAGTGCTTGGGCCTTCTC
CTGGGTCATCTGCGGGGCCCTGCTCTATCGCTCCCGGGGGCACGTCAGGCTCACCATCTGGGCCACCTTC
TTGGTGGTATTCAAAATAATCGGCTTCCCCTACAGGGTGGAAAAATGGCCTTCTACCTGGAGGGGGCCTG
CGCGGTGGAGACCCGGATGATGATGACTGACTACTGGGACTCCTGGGCCTCTTTTCTCCACGTCCACGAC
CTCTCCCCCTGGCTCTTTCACGACTTCCCCCCCTGGCTCTTTCACGTCCTCTACCCCGGCGGCCTCCACT
ACCTCCTCGACCCCGGCCTCCACTACCTCCTCGACCCCGGCCTCCACTGCCTCCTCGACCCCGGCCTCCA
CCTCCTGCTCCTGCCCCTCCTGCTCCTGCCCCTCCTCCTGCTCCTGCCCCTCCTGCTCCTGCCCCTCCCG
CTCCTGCTCCTGCTCCTGTTCCACCGTGGGTCCCTTTGCAGCCAATGCAACTTGGACGTTTTTGGGGTCT
CCGGACACCATCTCTATGTCTTGGCCCTGATCCTGAGCCGCCCGGGGCTCCTGGTCTTCCGCCTCCTCGT
CCTCGTCCTCTTCCCCGTCCTCGTCCATGGTTATCACCCCCTCTTCTTTGAGGTCCACTGCCGCCGGAGC
CTTCTGGTCCAGATGTGTCTCCCTTCTCTCCTAGGCCATTTCCAGGTCCTGTACCTGGCCCCTCGTCAGA
CATGATTCACACTAAAAGAGATCAATAGACATCTTTATTAGACGACGCTCAGTGAATACAGGGAGTGCAG
ACTCCTGCCCCCTCCAACAGCCCCCCCACCCTCATCCCCTTCATGGTCGCTGTCAGACAGATCCAGGTCT
GAAAATTCCCCATCCTCCGAACCATCCTCGTCCTCATCACCAATTACTCGCAGCCCGGAAAACTCCCGCT
GAACATCCTCAAGATTTGCGTCCTGAGCCTCAAGCCAGGCCTCAAATTCCTCGTCCCCCTTTTTGCTGGA
CGGTAGGGATGGGGATTCTCGGGACCCCTCCTCTTCCTCTTCAAGGTCACCAGACAGAGATGCTACTGGG
GCAACGGAAGAAAAGCTGGGTGCGGCCTGTGAGGATCAGCTTATCGATGATAAGCTGTCAAACATGAGAA
TTCTTGAAGACGAAAGGGCCTCGTGATACGCCTATTTTTATAGGTTAATGTCATGATAATAATGGTTTCT
TAGACGTCAGGTGGCACTTTTCGGGGAAATGTGCGCGGAACCCCTATTTGTTTATTTTTCTAAATACATT
CAAATATGTATCCGCTCATGAGACAATAACCCTGATAAATGCTTCAATAATATTGAAAAAGGAAGAGTAT
GAGTATTCAACATTTCCGTGTCGCCCTTATTCCCTTTTTTGCGGCATTTTGCCTTCCTGTTTTTGCTCAC
CCAGAAACGCTGGTGAAAGTAAAAGATGCTGAAGATCAGTTGGGTGCACGAGTGGGTTACATCGAACTGG
ATCTCAACAGCGGTAAGATCCTTGAGAGTTTTCGCCCCGAAGAACGTTTTCCAATGATGAGCACTTTTAA
AGTTCTGCTATGTGGCGCGGTATTATCCCGTGTTGACGCCGGGCAAGAGCAACTCGGTCGCCGCATACAC
TATTCTCAGAATGACTTGGTTGAGTACTCACCAGTCACAGAAAAGCATCTTACGGATGGCATGACAGTAA
GAGAATTATGCAGTGCTGCCATAACCATGAGTGATAACACTGCGGCCAACTTACTTCTGACAACGATCGG
AGGACCGAAGGAGCTAACCGCTTTTTTGCACAACATGGGGGATCATGTAACTCGCCTTGATCGTTGGGAA
CCGGAGCTGAATGAAGCCATACCAAACGACGAGCGTGACACCACGATGCCTGCAGCAATGGCAACAACGT
TGCGCAAACTATTAACTGGCGAACTACTTACTCTAGCTTCCCGGCAACAATTAATAGACTGGATGGAGGC
GGATAAAGTTGCAGGACCACTTCTGCGCTCGGCCCTTCCGGCTGGCTGGTTTATTGCTGATAAATCTGGA
GCCGGTGAGCGTGGGTCTCGCGGTATCATTGCAGCACTGGGGCCAGATGGTAAGCCCTCCCGTATCGTAG
TTATCTACACGACGGGGAGTCAGGCAACTATGGATGAACGAAATAGACAGATCGCTGAGATAGGTGCCTC
ACTGATTAAGCATTGGTAACTGTCAGACCAAGTTTACTCATATATACTTTAGATTGATTTAAAACTTCAT
TTTTAATTTAAAAGGATCTAGGTGAAGATCCTTTTTGATAATCTCATGACCAAAATCCCTTAACGTGAGT
TTTCGTTCCACTGAGCGTCAGACCCCGTAGAAAAGATCAAAGGATCTTCTTGAGATCCTTTTTTTCTGCG
CGTAATCTGCTGCTTGCAAACAAAAAAACCACCGCTACCAGCGGTGGTTTGTTTGCCGGATCAAGAGCTA
CCAACTCTTTTTCCGAAGGTAACTGGCTTCAGCAGAGCGCAGATACCAAATACTGTCCTTCTAGTGTAGC
CGTAGTTAGGCCACCACTTCAAGAACTCTGTAGCACCGCCTACATACCTCGCTCTGCTAATCCTGTTACC
AGTGGCTGCTGCCAGTGGCGATAAGTCGTGTCTTACCGGGTTGGACTCAAGACGATAGTTACCGGATAAG
GCGCAGCGGTCGGGCTGAACGGGGGGTTCGTGCACACAGCCCAGCTTGGAGCGAACGACCTACACCGAAC
TGAGATACCTACAGCGTGAGCTATGAGAAAGCGCCACGCTTCCCGAAGGGAGAAAGGCGGACAGGTATCC
GGTAAGCGGCAGGGTCGGAACAGGAGAGCGCACGAGGGAGCTTCCAGGGGGAAACGCCTGGTATCTTTAT
AGTCCTGTCGGGTTTCGCCACCTCTGACTTGAGCGTCGATTTTTGTGATGCTCGTCAGGGGGGCGGAGCC
TATGGAAAAACGCCAGCAACGCGGCCTTTTTACGGTTCCTGGCCTTTTGCTGGCCTTGAAGCTGTCCCTG
ATGGTCGTCATCTACCTGCCTGGACAGCATGGCCTGCAACGCGGGCATCCCGATGCCGCCGGAAGCGAGA
AGAATCATAATGGGGAAGGCCATCCAGCCTCGCGTCGCGAACGCCAGCAAGACGTAGCCCAGCGCGTCGG
CCCCGAGATGCGCCGCGTGCGGCTGCTGGAGATGGCGGACGCGATGGATATGTTCTGCCAAGGGTTGGTT
TGCGCATTCACAGTTCTCCGCAAGAATTGATTGGCTCCAATTCTTGGAGTGGTGAATCCGTTAGCGAGGT
GCCGCCCTGCTTCATCCCCGTGGCCCGTTGCTCGCGTTTGCTGGCGGTGTCCCCGGAAGAAATATATTTG
CATGTCTTTAGTTCTATGATGACACAAACCCCGCCCAGCGTCTTGTCATTGGCGAATTCGAACACGCAGA
TGCAGTCGGGGCGGCGCGGTCCGAGGTCCACTTCGCATATTAAGGTGACGCGTGTGGCCTCGAACACCGA
GCGACCCTGCAGCGACCCGCTTAACAGCGTCAACAGCGTGCCGCAGATCCCGGGGGGCAATGAGATATGA
TTGAACAAGATGGATTGCACGCAGGTTCTCCGGCCGCTTGGGTGGAGAGGCTATTCGGCTATGACTGGGC
ACAACAGACAATCGGCTGCTCTGATGCCGCCGTGTTCCGGCTGTCAGCGCAGGGGCGCCCGGTTCTTTTT
GTCAAGACCGACCTGTCCGGTGCCCTGAATGAACTGCAGGACGAGGCAGCGCGGCTATCGTGGCTGGCCA
CGACGGGCGTTCCTTGCGCAGCTGTGCTCGACGTTGTCACTGAAGCGGGAAGGGACTGGCTGCTATTGGG
CGAAGTGCCGGGGCAGGATCTCCTGTCATCTCACCTTGCTCCTGCCGAGAAAGTATCCATCATGGCTGAT
GCAATGCGGCGGCTGCATACGCTTGATCCGGCTACCTGCCCATTCGACCACCAAGCGAAACATCGCATCG
AGCGAGCACGTACTCGGATGGAAGCCGGTCTTGTCGATCAGGATGATCTGGACGAAGAGCATCAGGGGCT
CGCGCCAGCCGAACTGTTCGCCAGGCTCAAGGCGCGCATGCCCGACGGCGAGGATCTCGTCGTGACCCAT
GGCGATGCCTGCTTGCCGAATATCATGGTGGAAAATGGCCGCTTTTCTGGATTCATCGACTGTGGCCGGC
TGGGTGTGGCGGACCGCTATCAGGACATAGCGTTGGCTACCCGTGATATTGCTGAAGAGCTTGGCGGCGA
ATGGGCTGACCGCTTCCTCGTGCTTTACGGTATCGCCGCTCCCGATTCGCAGCGCATCGCCTTCTATCGC
CTTCTTGACGAGTTCTTCTAAAACACGGAAGGAGACAATACCGGAAGGAACCCGCGCTATGACGGCAATA
AAAAGACAGAATAAAACGCACGGGTGTTGGGTCGTTTGTTCATAAACGCGGGGTTCGGTCCCAGGGCTGG
CACTCTGTCGATACCCCACCGAGACCCCATTGGGGCCAATACGCCCGCGTTTCTTCCTTTTCCCCACCCC
ACCCCCCAAGTTCGGGTGAAGGCCCAGGGCTCGCAGCCAACGTCGGGGCGGCAGGCCCTGCCATAGCCAC
TGGCCCCGTGGGTTAGGGACGGGGTCCCCCATGGGGAATGGTTTATGGTTCGTGGGGGTTATTATTTTGG
GCGTTGCGTGGGGTCAGGTCCACGACTGGACTGAGCAGACAGACCCATGGTTTTTGGATGGCCTGGGCAT
GGACCGCATGTACTGGCGCGACACGAACACCGGGCGTCTGTGGCTGCCAAACACCCCCGACCCCCAAAAA
CCACCGCGCGGATTTCTGGCGTGCCAAGCTAGTCGACCAATTCTCATGTTTGACAGCTTATCATCGCAGA
TCCGGGCAACGTTGTTGCCATTGCTGCAGGCGCAGAACTGGTAGGTATGGAAGATCTATACATTGAATCA
ATATTGGCAATTAGCCATATTAGTCATTGGTTATATAGCATAAATCAATATTGGCTATTGGCCATTGCAT
ACGTTGTATCTATATCATAATATGTACATTTATATTGGCTCATGTCCAATATGACCGCCATGTT
