>Addgene plasmid #131389 | pDA083 | depositor partial sequence | sequence record 252447 | insert
ATGGTGAGCAAGGGCGAGGAGCTGTTCACCGGGGTGGTGCCCATCCTGGTCGAGCTGGACGGCGACGTAA
ACGGCCACAAGTTCAGCGTGTCCGGCGAGGGCGAGGGCGATGCCACCTACGGCAAGCTGACCCTGAAGTT
CATCTGCACCACCGGCAAGCTGCCCGTGCCCTGGCCCACCCTCGTGACCACCCTGACCTACGGCGTGCAG
TGCTTCAGCCGCTACCCCGACCACATGAAGCAGCACGACTTCTTCAAGTCCGCCATGCCCGAAGGCTACG
TCCAGGAGCGCACCATCTTCTTCAAGGACGACGGCAACTACAAGACCCGCGCCGAGGTGAAGTTCGAGGG
CGACACCCTGGTGAACCGCATCGAGCTGAAGGGCATCGACTTCAAGGAGGACGGCAACATCCTGGGGCAC
AAGCTGGAGTACAACTACAACAGCCACAACGTCTATATCATGGCCGACAAGCAGAAGAACGGCATCAAGG
TGAACTTCAAGATCCGCCACAACATCGAGGACGGCAGCGTGCAGCTCGCCGACCACTACCAGCAGAACAC
CCCCATCGGCGACGGCCCCGTGCTGCTGCCCGACAACCACTACCTGAGCACCCAGTCCGCCCTGAGCAAA
GACCCCAACGAGAAGCGCGATCACATGGTCCTGCTGGAGTTCGTGACCGCCGCCGGGATCACTCTCGGCA
TGGACGAGCTGTACAAG
